LOCUS       Exported 2224 bp ds-DNA circular SYN 13-MAY-2021
DEFINITION  MoClo golden gate assembly AB part for pLas-TetO (Promoter activated
            by LasR and repressed by TetR; encodes logic). Please see
            Supplemental Documents for annotated Genbank file..
ACCESSION   .
VERSION     .
KEYWORDS    P12m
SOURCE      synthetic DNA construct
  ORGANISM  synthetic DNA construct
REFERENCE   1 (bases 1 to 2224)
  TITLE     CIDAR MoClo Extension
REFERENCE   2 (bases 1 to 2224)
  AUTHORS   .
  TITLE     Direct Submission
  JOURNAL   Exported May 13, 2021 from SnapGene Server 1.1.58
            http://www.snapgene.com
FEATURES             Location/Qualifiers
     source          1..2224
                     /organism="synthetic DNA construct"
                     /mol_type="other DNA"
     protein_bind    75..93
                     /gene="tetO"
                     /label=tet operator
                     /bound_moiety="tetracycline repressor TetR"
                     /note="bacterial operator O2 for the tetR and tetA genes"
     misc_feature    132..152
                     /label=BioBrick suffix
                     /note="universal suffix for all parts"
     primer_bind     complement(158..175)
                     /label=L4440
                     /note="L4440 vector, forward primer"
     rep_origin      complement(329..917)
                     /direction=LEFT
                     /label=ori
                     /note="high-copy-number ColE1/pMB1/pBR322/pUC origin of
                     replication"
     primer_bind     complement(409..428)
                     /label=pBR322ori-F
                     /note="pBR322 origin, forward primer"
     CDS             complement(1088..1948)
                     /codon_start=1
                     /gene="bla"
                     /product="beta-lactamase"
                     /label=AmpR
                     /note="confers resistance to ampicillin, carbenicillin, and
                     related antibiotics"
                     /translation="MSIQHFRVALIPFFAAFCLPVFAHPETLVKVKDAEDQLGARVGYI
                     ELDLNSGKILESFRPEERFPMMSTFKVLLCGAVLSRIDAGQEQLGRRIHYSQNDLVEYS
                     PVTEKHLTDGMTVRELCSAAITMSDNTAANLLLTTIGGPKELTAFLHNMGDHVTRLDRW
                     EPELNEAIPNDERDTTMPVAMATTLRKLLTGELLTLASRQQLIDWMEADKVAGPLLRSA
                     LPAGWFIADKSGAGERGSRGIIAALGPDGKPSRIVVIYTTGSQATMDERNRQIAEIGAS
                     LIKHW"
     primer_bind     1711..1730
                     /label=Amp-R
                     /note="Ampicillin resistance gene, reverse primer"
     promoter        complement(1949..2053)
                     /gene="bla"
                     /label=AmpR promoter
     primer_bind     2121..2139
                     /label=pBRforEco
                     /note="pBR322 vectors, upsteam of EcoRI site, forward
                     primer"
     terminator      2143..2186
                     /label=bacterial terminator
                     /note="putative bacterial transcription terminator"
     misc_feature    2189..2210
                     /label=BioBrick prefix
                     /note="BioBrick prefix for parts that do not start with
                     ""ATG"""
ORIGIN
        1 ggagctagca agggtccggg ttcaccgaaa tctatctcat ttgctagtta taaaattatg
       61 aaatttgcgt aaattcccta tcagtgatag agattcagaa gcaattacta gagaccatag
      121 tactagagac ctactagtag cggccgctgc aggcttcctc gctcactgac tcgctgcgct
      181 cggtcgttcg gctgcggcga gcggtatcag ctcactcaaa ggcggtaata cggttatcca
      241 cagaatcagg ggataacgca ggaaagaaca tgtgagcaaa aggccagcaa aaggccagga
      301 accgtaaaaa ggccgcgttg ctggcgtttt tccacaggct ccgcccccct gacgagcatc
      361 acaaaaatcg acgctcaagt cagaggtggc gaaacccgac aggactataa agataccagg
      421 cgtttccccc tggaagctcc ctcgtgcgct ctcctgttcc gaccctgccg cttaccggat
      481 acctgtccgc ctttctccct tcgggaagcg tggcgctttc tcatagctca cgctgtaggt
      541 atctcagttc ggtgtaggtc gttcgctcca agctgggctg tgtgcacgaa ccccccgttc
      601 agcccgaccg ctgcgcctta tccggtaact atcgtcttga gtccaacccg gtaagacacg
      661 acttatcgcc actggcagca gccactggta acaggattag cagagcgagg tatgtaggcg
      721 gtgctacaga gttcttgaag tggtggccta actacggcta cactagaaga acagtatttg
      781 gtatctgcgc tctgctgaag ccagttacct tcggaaaaag agttggtagc tcttgatccg
      841 gcaaacaaac caccgctggt agcggtggtt tttttgtttg caagcagcag attacgcgca
      901 gaaaaaaagg atctcaagaa gatcctttga tcttttctac ggggtctgac gctcagtgga
      961 acgaaaactc acgttaaggg attttggtca tgagattatc aaaaaggatc ttcacctaga
     1021 tccttttaaa ttaaaaatga agttttaaat caatctaaag tatatatgag taaacttggt
     1081 ctgacagtta ccaatgctta atcagtgagg cacctatctc agcgatctgt ctatttcgtt
     1141 catccatagt tgcctgactc cccgtcgtgt agataactac gatacgggag ggcttaccat
     1201 ctggccccag tgctgcaatg ataccgcgcg acccacgctc accggctcca gatttatcag
     1261 caataaacca gccagccgga agggccgagc gcagaagtgg tcctgcaact ttatccgcct
     1321 ccatccagtc tattaattgt tgccgggaag ctagagtaag tagttcgcca gttaatagtt
     1381 tgcgcaacgt tgttgccatt gctacaggca tcgtggtgtc acgctcgtcg tttggtatgg
     1441 cttcattcag ctccggttcc caacgatcaa ggcgagttac atgatccccc atgttgtgca
     1501 aaaaagcggt tagctccttc ggtcctccga tcgttgtcag aagtaagttg gccgcagtgt
     1561 tatcactcat ggttatggca gcactgcata attctcttac tgtcatgcca tccgtaagat
     1621 gcttttctgt gactggtgag tactcaacca agtcattctg agaatagtgt atgcggcgac
     1681 cgagttgctc ttgcccggcg tcaatacggg ataataccgc gccacatagc agaactttaa
     1741 aagtgctcat cattggaaaa cgttcttcgg ggcgaaaact ctcaaggatc ttaccgctgt
     1801 tgagatccag ttcgatgtaa cccactcgtg cacccaactg atcttcagca tcttttactt
     1861 tcaccagcgt ttctgggtga gcaaaaacag gaaggcaaaa tgccgcaaaa aagggaataa
     1921 gggcgacacg gaaatgttga atactcatac tcttcctttt tcaatattat tgaagcattt
     1981 atcagggtta ttgtctcatg agcggataca tatttgaatg tatttagaaa aataaacaaa
     2041 taggggttcc gcgcacattt ccccgaaaag tgccacctga cgtctaagaa accattatta
     2101 tcatgacatt aacctataaa aataggcgta tcacgaggca gaatttcaga taaaaaaaat
     2161 ccttagcttt cgctaaggat gatttctgga attcgcggcc gcttctagag actagtgggt
     2221 ctca
//
