>Addgene plasmid #120938 | P12m | addgene full sequence | sequence record 256615 | Addgene NGS Result
CCTGCGTTATCCCCTGATTCTGTGGATAACCGTATTACCGCCTTTGAGTGAGCTGATACCGCTCGCCGCA
GCCGAACGACCGAGCGCAGCGAGTCAGTGAGCGAGGAAGCCTGCAGCGGCCGCTACTAGTAGGTCTCTAG
TAATTGCTTCTGAATCTCTATCACTGATAGGGAATTTACGCAAATTTCATAATTTTATAACTAGCAAATG
AGATAGATTTCGGTGAACCCGGACCCTTGCTAGCTCCTGAGACCCACTAGTCTCTAGAAGCGGCCGCGAA
TTCCAGAAATCATCCTTAGCGAAAGCTAAGGATTTTTTTTATCTGAAATTCTGCCTCGTGATACGCCTAT
TTTTATAGGTTAATGTCATGATAATAATGGTTTCTTAGACGTCAGGTGGCACTTTTCGGGGAAATGTGCG
CGGAACCCCTATTTGTTTATTTTTCTAAATACATTCAAATATGTATCCGCTCATGAGACAATAACCCTGA
TAAATGCTTCAATAATATTGAAAAAGGAAGAGTATGAGTATTCAACATTTCCGTGTCGCCCTTATTCCCT
TTTTTGCGGCATTTTGCCTTCCTGTTTTTGCTCACCCAGAAACGCTGGTGAAAGTAAAAGATGCTGAAGA
TCAGTTGGGTGCACGAGTGGGTTACATCGAACTGGATCTCAACAGCGGTAAGATCCTTGAGAGTTTTCGC
CCCGAAGAACGTTTTCCAATGATGAGCACTTTTAAAGTTCTGCTATGTGGCGCGGTATTATCCCGTATTG
ACGCCGGGCAAGAGCAACTCGGTCGCCGCATACACTATTCTCAGAATGACTTGGTTGAGTACTCACCAGT
CACAGAAAAGCATCTTACGGATGGCATGACAGTAAGAGAATTATGCAGTGCTGCCATAACCATGAGTGAT
AACACTGCGGCCAACTTACTTCTGACAACGATCGGAGGACCGAAGGAGCTAACCGCTTTTTTGCACAACA
TGGGGGATCATGTAACTCGCCTTGATCGTTGGGAACCGGAGCTGAATGAAGCCATACCAAACGACGAGCG
TGACACCACGATGCCTGTAGCAATGGCAACAACGTTGCGCAAACTATTAACTGGCGAACTACTTACTCTA
GCTTCCCGGCAACAATTAATAGACTGGATGGAGGCGGATAAAGTTGCAGGACCACTTCTGCGCTCGGCCC
TTCCGGCTGGCTGGTTTATTGCTGATAAATCTGGAGCCGGTGAGCGTGGGTCGCGCGGTATCATTGCAGC
ACTGGGGCCAGATGGTAAGCCCTCCCGTATCGTAGTTATCTACACGACGGGGAGTCAGGCAACTATGGAT
GAACGAAATAGACAGATCGCTGAGATAGGTGCCTCACTGATTAAGCATTGGTAACTGTCAGACCAAGTTT
ACTCATATATACTTTAGATTGATTTAAAACTTCATTTTTAATTTAAAAGGATCTAGGTGAAGATCCTTTT
TGATAATCTCATGACCAAAATCCCTTAACGTGAGTTTTCGTTCCACTGAGCGTCAGACCCCGTAGAAAAG
ATCAAAGGATCTTCTTGAGATCCTTTTTTTCTGCGCGTAATCTGCTGCTTGCAAACAAAAAAACCACCGC
TACCAGCGGTGGTTTGTTTGCCGGATCAAGAGCTACCAACTCTTTTTCCGAAGGTAACTGGCTTCAGCAG
AGCGCAGATACCAAATACTGTTCTTCTAGTGTAGCCGTAGTTAGGCCACCACTTCAAGAACTCTGTAGCA
CCGCCTACATACCTCGCTCTGCTAATCCTGTTACCAGTGGCTGCTGCCAGTGGCGATAAGTCGTGTCTTA
CCGGGTTGGACTCAAGACGATAGTTACCGGATAAGGCGCAGCGGTCGGGCTGAACGGGGGGTTCGTGCAC
ACAGCCCAGCTTGGAGCGAACGACCTACACCGAACTGAGATACCTACAGCGTGAGCTATGAGAAAGCGCC
ACGCTTCCCGAAGGGAGAAAGGCGGACAGGTATCCGGTAAGCGGCAGGGTCGGAACAGGAGAGCGCACGA
GGGAGCTTCCAGGGGGAAACGCCTGGTATCTTTATAGTCCTGTCGGGTTTCGCCACCTCTGACTTGAGCG
TCGATTTTTGTGATGCTCGTCAGGGGGGCGGAGCCTGTGGAAAAACGCCAGCAACGCGGCCTTTTTACGG
TTCCTGGCCTTTTGCTGGCCTTTTGCTCACATGTTCTTT
Features (pLannotate 1.2.2; 8 found; start..end, strand, type, name):
      7..110     +  rep_origin     RSF ori (fragment): Plasmids containing the RSF 1030 origin of replication can be propagated in E. coli cells that contain additional plasmids with compatible origins.
    111..131     -  misc_feature   BioBrick suffix: universal suffix for all parts
    148..245     -  ncRNA          LasI thermometer (fragment): Accession: RF02759 - LasI 5' UTR ROSE like thermometer
    262..283     -  misc_feature   BioBrick prefix: BioBrick prefix for parts that do not start with "ATG"
    286..329     +  terminator     bacterial terminator: putative bacterial transcription terminator
    419..523     +  promoter       AmpR promoter: bla
    524..1384    +  CDS            AmpR: β-lactamase; bla; confers resistance to ampicillin, carbenicillin, and related antibiotics
   1555..2143    +  rep_origin     ori: high-copy-number ColE1/pMB1/pBR322/pUC origin of replication
