[The description below was written by a language model from this plasmid's Addgene catalogue record, the feature table of its GenBank file and pLannotate feature annotations shown in this document.]
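Description:
P12m is a small synthetic-biology part plasmid from the CIDAR MoClo Extension collection, built on the DVA destination-vector backbone for Golden Gate (MoClo) assembly in E. coli. At roughly 2.2 kb, it consists almost entirely of maintenance functions. These are a high-copy ColE1/pUC-type origin of replication and the bla gene (AmpR) under its own promoter, giving ampicillin/carbenicillin selection. The part sits between BioBrick prefix and suffix sequences, with a putative bacterial terminator just upstream of the prefix that would insulate the part from read-through transcription.

The payload is a 102 bp synthetic insert, pLas-TetO, carried as an "AB" part. This means it is flanked by the A and B fusion overhangs that assign it to the promoter position in a MoClo transcription unit. It is a hybrid promoter activated by LasR, the quorum-sensing regulator that responds to 3OC12 homoserine lactone, and repressed by TetR. One feature table annotates a tet operator (O2) within the insert. The automated annotation of the sequenced record instead labels the same region as a fragment resembling the lasI 5' region, which is consistent with a Las-derived promoter. That annotation also calls a short RSF origin fragment, which is probably a partial match rather than a functional second origin.

Because transcription requires both LasR activation by the AHL and relief of TetR repression by anhydrotetracycline, the promoter implements two-input AND logic. The plasmid has no coding payload or reporter of its own. It serves as a stock part to be combined with ribosome binding site, coding sequence and terminator modules when building genetic circuits. The two sequence records differ slightly in length (2,224 versus 2,209 nt) and in orientation and numbering, but they describe the same set of elements.
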