Addgene plasmid #120938: P12m
Purpose: MoClo golden gate assembly AB part for pLas-TetO (Promoter activated by LasR and repressed by TetR; encodes <3OC12 AHL AND aTc> logic). Please see Supplemental Documents for annotated Genbank file.
Depositing lab: Richard Murray. Depositing organization: California Institute of Technology.
Backbone
  Vector backbone: DVA
  Backbone size w/o insert (bp): 2122
  Vector type: Synthetic Biology
Growth in bacteria
  Bacterial resistance: Ampicillin, 100 μg/mL
  Growth temperature: 37°C
  Growth strain: JM109
  Copy number: High Copy
Gene/Insert
  Gene/Insert name: ohAB carb pLasTetO
  Species: Synthetic
  Insert size (bp): 102
  Cloning method: Gibson Cloning
  Sequencing primers: 5′ AAATAGGCGTATCACGAGGCA; 3′ TTACCGCCTTTGAGTGAGCTG
Terms and licenses: Academic/Nonprofit Terms; Industry Terms: Not Available to Industry
How to cite: P12m was a gift from Richard Murray (Addgene plasmid # 120938 ; http://n2t.net/addgene:120938 ; RRID:Addgene_120938)
