>Addgene plasmid #120938 | P12m | depositor partial sequence | sequence record 229930 | insert sequence
GGAGCTAGCAAGGGTCCGGGTTCACCGAAATCTATCTCATTTGCTAGTTATAAAATTATGAAATTTGCGT
AAATTCCCTATCAGTGATAGAGATTCAGAAGC
